Addgene plasmid #65438: pLPCX-Cx43-FS-IRES-GFP
Purpose: Mammalian expression of frameshift mutated Cx43 and EGFP separately driven by the ECMV IRES. For transfection or retroviral production
Depositing lab: Trond Aasen. Depositing organization: Vall d'Hebron Institut de Recerca (VHIR). Publication: Internal translation of the connexin 43 transcript. Salat-Canela C, Sese M, Peula C, Ramon y Cajal S, Aasen T. Cell Commun Signal. 2014 May 8;12:31. doi: 10.1186/1478-811X-12-31. PubMed 24884945.
Backbone
  Vector backbone: pLPCX
  Backbone manufacturer: Clontech
  Backbone size w/o insert (bp): 6264
  Vector type: Mammalian Expression, Retroviral
  Selectable markers: Puromycin
Growth in bacteria
  Bacterial resistance: Ampicillin, 100 μg/mL
  Growth temperature: 37°C
  Growth strain: DH5alpha
  Copy number: High Copy
Gene/Insert
  Gene/Insert name: Cx43 (alt names: Connexin 43; GJA1)
  Species: H. sapiens (human)
  Insert size (bp): 2575
  Mutation: frameshift (FS) mutation 35delA
  GenBank ID: 2697
  Entrez Gene: GJA1 (a.k.a. AVSD3, CMDR, CX43, EKVP, EKVP3, GJAL, HLHS1, HSS, ODDD, PPKCA)
  Promoter: CMV
  Tag / fusion protein: IRES-GFP (C terminal on insert)
  Cloning method: Restriction Enzyme; 5′ cloning site XhoI (not destroyed); 3′ cloning site NotI (not destroyed)
  Sequencing primers: 5′ CMV-F; 3′ LNCX-3
Resource information
  A portion of this plasmid was derived from a plasmid made by: Initially cloned into pBluescript: Cx43 insert digested out with EcoRV from Addgene plasmid #27383 and IRES-GFP digested from pIRES2-EGFP Addgene plasmid 3178 from clontech using BamHI-NotI. Entire Cx43-IRES-GFP cloned from pBluescript into pLPCX using XhoI and NotI.
Terms and licenses: Academic/Nonprofit Terms; Industry Terms: Not Available to Industry
Depositor comments: FrameShift Mutation at EcoNI site of Cx43 (35delA) leading to out of frame synthesis after 11 amino acid and premature stop at amino acid 100.
How to cite: pLPCX-Cx43-FS-IRES-GFP was a gift from Trond Aasen (Addgene plasmid # 65438 ; http://n2t.net/addgene:65438 ; RRID:Addgene_65438)
