[The description below was written by a language model from this plasmid's Addgene catalogue record and pLannotate feature annotations shown in this document.]
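Description:
pLPCX-Cx43-FS-IRES-GFP is a Moloney murine leukemia virus-type retroviral expression plasmid built on the Clontech pLPCX backbone. It can be used either for direct transfection of mammalian cells or for producing retrovirus. It is propagated in E. coli as a high-copy plasmid through a ColE1/pUC-type origin with ampicillin resistance (AmpR under its own bla promoter). The proviral region is bounded by a hybrid or truncated 5′ LTR and a full-length 3′ MoMLV LTR. It includes a Ψ packaging signal extending into a truncated gag sequence that lacks its start codon, which allows the vector RNA to be packaged when viral proteins are supplied in trans. A puromycin N-acetyltransferase gene lies downstream of the packaging region, presumably expressed from the LTR-driven transcript, and allows selection of stably transduced or transfected cells.

The payload is driven by an internal CMV immediate-early enhancer/promoter and was inserted as an XhoI–NotI fragment assembled first in pBluescript. It consists of human connexin 43 (GJA1), flanked by attB1 and attB2 Gateway remnants from its source plasmid, followed by the EMCV IRES and EGFP. The Cx43 sequence carries a frameshift, 35delA at the EcoNI site. Translation from the normal start codon therefore goes out of frame after 11 amino acids and ends at a premature stop around codon 100. EGFP is translated independently from the same bicistronic transcript through the IRES, so it marks expressing cells as a separate protein rather than as a fusion.

According to the associated publication title, the construct belongs to work on internal translation of the Cx43 transcript. Disabling full-length synthesis in this way would allow testing for products that arise from downstream initiation. The feature table also lists two loxP sites and bom/rop fragments in the bacterial backbone, whose purpose the record does not explain.
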