Features (pLannotate 1.2.2; 27 found; start..end, strand, type, name):
      3..110     +  LTR            3' LTR (ΔU3) (fragment): self-inactivating 3' long terminal repeat (LTR) from Moloney murine leukemia virus
    127..184     +  LTR            LTR (fragment): long terminal repeat from Moloney murine leukemia virus
    198..261     +  LTR            LTR (fragment): long terminal repeat from Moloney murine leukemia virus
    414..589     +  LTR            5' LTR (truncated): truncated long terminal repeat from Moloney murine sarcoma virus
    711..985     +  misc_feature   MESV Ψ (fragment): packaging signal of murine embryonic stem cell virus
   1052..1468    +  CDS            gag (truncated): truncated Moloney murine leukemia virus (MMLV) gag gene lacking the start codon
   1475..1492    +  misc_feature   MCS (fragment): pBluescript multiple cloning site
   1566..2165    +  CDS            PuroR: puromycin N-acetyltransferase; pac from Streptomyces; confers resistance to puromycin
   2215..2280    +  CDS            dmpM (fragment): DMPM_STRAD - Protein inferred from homology: Swiss-Prot protein existence level 3. From Streptomyces alboniger.
   2340..2643    +  enhancer       CMV enhancer: human cytomegalovirus immediate early enhancer
   2644..2847    +  promoter       CMV promoter: human cytomegalovirus (CMV) immediate early promoter
   2892..2924    -  misc_feature   MCS (fragment): pBluescript multiple cloning site
   2926..2950    +  protein_bind   attB1: mutant version of attB; recombination site for the Gateway® BP reaction BP Clonase™
   2988..4097    +  CDS            GJA1: CXA1_HUMAN - Also known as GJAL. Experimental evidence at protein level: Swiss-Prot protein existence level 1. Gap junction protein that acts as a regulator of bladder capacity. A gap junction consists of a cluster of closely packed pairs of transmembrane channels, the connexons, through which materials of low MW diffuse from one cell to a neighboring cell. May play a critical role in the physiology of hearing by participating in the recycling of potassium to the cochlear endolymph. Negative regulator of bladder functional capacity: acts by enhancing intercellular electrical and chemical trans
   4102..4126    -  protein_bind   attB2: mutant version of attB; recombination site for the Gateway® BP reaction BP Clonase™
   4126..4157    -  misc_feature   MCS (fragment): pBluescript multiple cloning site
   4270..4732    +  misc_feature   IRES: internal ribosome entry site (IRES) of the encephalomyocarditis virus (EMCV)
   4746..5465    +  CDS            EGFP: the original enhanced GFP (Yang et al., 1996) mammalian codon-optimized
   5531..6124    +  LTR            LTR: long terminal repeat from Moloney murine leukemia virus
   6193..6233    +  CDS            rop (fragment): Rop protein, which maintains plasmids at low copy number; rop
   6335..6373    +  misc_feature   bom (fragment): basis of mobility region from pBR322
   6377..6410    -  protein_bind   loxP: Cre-mediated recombination occurs in the 8-bp core sequence (GCATACAT). Cre recombinase
   6470..6503    -  protein_bind   loxP: Cre-mediated recombination occurs in the 8-bp core sequence (GCATACAT). Cre recombinase
   6507..6608    +  misc_feature   bom (fragment): basis of mobility region from pBR322
   6794..7382    -  rep_origin     ori: high-copy-number ColE1/pMB1/pBR322/pUC origin of replication
   7553..8413    -  CDS            AmpR: β-lactamase; bla; confers resistance to ampicillin, carbenicillin, and related antibiotics
   8414..8518    -  promoter       AmpR promoter: bla
>Addgene plasmid #65438 | pLPCX-Cx43-FS-IRES-GFP | depositor full sequence | sequence record 110891 | pLPCX-Cx43-FS-IRES-GFP sequence 8792 bps
TTTGAAAGACCCCACCCGTAGGTGGCAAGCTAGCTTAAGTAACGCCACTTTGCAAGGCATGGAAAAATAC
ATAACTGAGAATAGAAAAGTTCAGATCAAGGTCAGGAACAAAGAAACAGCTGAATACCAAACAGGATATC
TGTGGTAAGCGGTTCCTGCCCCGGCTCAGGGCCAAGAACAGATGAGACAGCTGAGTGATGGGCCAAACAG
GATATCTGTGGTAAGCAGTTCCTGCCCCGGCTCGGGGCCAAGAACAGATGGTCCCCAGATGCGGTCCAGC
CCTCAGCAGTTTCTAGTGAATCATCAGATGTTTCCAGGGTGCCCCAAGGACCTGAAAATGACCCTGTACC
TTATTTGAACTAACCAATCAGTTCGCTTCTCGCTTCTGTTCGCGCGCTTCCGCTCTCCGAGCTCAATAAA
AGAGCCCACAACCCCTCACTCGGCGCGCCAGTCTTCCGATAGACTGCGTCGCCCGGGTACCCGTATTCCC
AATAAAGCCTCTTGCTGTTTGCATCCGAATCGTGGTCTCGCTGTTCCTTGGGAGGGTCTCCTCTGAGTGA
TTGACTACCCACGACGGGGGTCTTTCATTTGGGGGCTCGTCCGGGATTTGGAGACCCCTGCCCAGGGACC
ACCGACCCACCACCGGGAGGTAAGCTGGCCAGCAACTTATCTGTGTCTGTCCGATTGTCTAGTGTCTATG
TTTGATGTTATGCGCCTGCGTCTGTACTAGTTAGCTAACTAGCTCTGTATCTGGCGGACCCGTGGTGGAA
CTGACGAGTTCTGAACACCCGGCCGCAACCCTGGGAGACGTCCCAGGGACTTTGGGGGCCGTTTTTGTGG
CCCGACCTGAGGAAGGGAGTCGATGTGGAATCCGACCCCGTCAGGATATGTGGTTCTGGTAGGAGACGAG
AACCTAAAACAGTTCCCGCCTCCGTCTGAATTTTTGCTTTCGGTTTGGAACCGAAGCCGCGCGTCTTGTC
TGCTGCAGCGCTGCAGCATCGTTCTGTGTTGTCTCTGTCTGACTGTGTTTCTGTATTTGTCTGAAAATTA
GGGCCAGACTGTTACCACTCCCTTAAGTTTGACCTTAGGTCACTGGAAAGATGTCGAGCGGATCGCTCAC
AACCAGTCGGTAGATGTCAAGAAGAGACGTTGGGTTACCTTCTGCTCTGCAGAATGGCCAACCTTTAACG
TCGGATGGCCGCGAGACGGCACCTTTAACCGAGACCTCATCACCCAGGTTAAGATCAAGGTCTTTTCACC
TGGCCCGCATGGACACCCAGACCAGGTCCCCTACATCGTGACCTGGGAAGCCTTGGCTTTTGACCCCCCT
CCCTGGGTCAAGCCCTTTGTACACCCTAAGCCTCCGCCTCCTCTTCCTCCATCCGCCCCGTCTCTCCCCC
TTGAACCTCCTCGTTCGACCCCGCCTCGATCCTCCCTTTATCCAGCCCTCACTCCTTCTCTAGGCGCCGG
AATTGATCCCCCGGGCTGCAGGTCGGCCGCCACGACCGGTGCCGCCACCATCCCCTGACCCACGCCCCTG
ACCCCTCACAAGGAGACGACCTTCCATGACCGAGTACAAGCCCACGGTGCGCCTCGCCACCCGCGACGAC
GTCCCCCGGGCCGTACGCACCCTCGCCGCCGCGTTCGCCGACTACCCCGCCACGCGCCACACCGTCGACC
CGGACCGCCACATCGAGCGGGTCACCGAGCTGCAAGAACTCTTCCTCACGCGCGTCGGGCTCGACATCGG
CAAGGTGTGGGTCGCGGACGACGGCGCCGCGGTGGCGGTCTGGACCACGCCGGAGAGCGTCGAAGCGGGG
GCGGTGTTCGCCGAGATCGGCCCGCGCATGGCCGAGTTGAGCGGTTCCCGGCTGGCCGCGCAGCAACAGA
TGGAAGGCCTCCTGGCGCCGCACCGGCCCAAGGAGCCCGCGTGGTTCCTGGCCACCGTCGGCGTCTCGCC
CGACCACCAGGGCAAGGGTCTGGGCAGCGCCGTCGTGCTCCCCGGAGTGGAGGCGGCCGAGCGCGCCGGG
GTGCCCGCCTTCCTGGAGACCTCCGCGCCCCGCAACCTCCCCTTCTACGAGCGGCTCGGCTTCACCGTCA
CCGCCGACGTCGAGTGCCCGAAGGACCGCGCGACCTGGTGCATGACCCGCAAGCCCGGTGCCTGACGCCC
GCCCCACGACCCGCAGCGCCCGACCGAAAGGAGCGCACGACCCCATGGCTCCGACCGAAGCCGACCCGGG
CGGCCCCGCCGACCCCGCACCCGCCCCCGAGGCCCACCGACTCTAGTAATAGTAATCAATTACGGGGTCA
TTAGTTCATAGCCCATATATGGAGTTCCGCGTTACATAACTTACGGTAAATGGCCCGCCTGGCTGACCGC
CCAACGACCCCCGCCCATTGACGTCAATAATGACGTATGTTCCCATAGTAACGCCAATAGGGACTTTCCA
TTGACGTCAATGGGTGGAGTATTTACGGTAAACTGCCCACTTGGCAGTACATCAAGTGTATCATATGCCA
AGTACGCCCCCTATTGACGTCAATGACGGTAAATGGCCCGCCTGGCATTATGCCCAGTACATGACCTTAT
GGGACTTTCCTACTTGGCAGTACATCTACGTATTAGTCATCGCTATTACCATGGTGATGCGGTTTTGGCA
GTACATCAATGGGCGTGGATAGCGGTTTGACTCACGGGGATTTCCAAGTCTCCACCCCATTGACGTCAAT
GGGAGTTTGTTTTGGCACCAAAATCAACGGGACTTTCCAAAATGTCGTAACAACTCCGCCCCATTGACGC
AAATGGGCGGTAGGCGTGTACGGTGGGAGGTCTATATAAGCAGAGCTGGTTTAGTGAACCGTCAGATCCG
CTAGCGCTACCGGACTCAGATCTCGAGGTCGACGGTATCGATAAGCTTGATATCAACAAGTTTGTACAAA
AAAGCAGGCTTCATGGGTGACTGGAGCGCCTTAGGCAAACTCCTTGCAAGGTTCAAGCCTACTCAACTGC
TGGAGGGAAGGTGTGGCTGTCAGTACTTTTCATTTTCCGAATCCTGCTGCTGGGGACAGCGGTTGAGTCA
GCCTGGGGAGATGAGCAGTCTGCCTTTCGTTGTAACACTCAGCAACCTGGTTGTGAAAATGTCTGCTATG
ACAAGTCTTTCCCAATCTCTCATGTGCGCTTCTGGGTCCTGCAGATCATATTTGTGTCTGTACCCACACT
CTTGTACCTGGCTCATGTGTTCTATGTGATGCGAAAGGAAGAGAAACTGAACAAGAAAGAGGAAGAACTC
AAGGTTGCCCAAACTGATGGTGTCAATGTGGACATGCACTTGAAGCAGATTGAGATAAAGAAGTTCAAGT
ACGGTATTGAAGAGCATGGTAAGGTGAAAATGCGAGGGGGGTTGCTGCGAACCTACATCATCAGTATCCT
CTTCAAGTCTATCTTTGAGGTGGCCTTCTTGCTGATCCAGTGGTACATCTATGGATTCAGCTTGAGTGCT
GTTTACACTTGCAAAAGAGATCCCTGCCCACATCAGGTGGACTGTTTCCTCTCTCGCCCCACGGAGAAAA
CCATCTTCATCATCTTCATGCTGGTGGTGTCCTTGGTGTCCCTGGCCTTGAATATCATTGAACTCTTCTA
TGTTTTCTTCAAGGGCGTTAAGGATCGGGTTAAGGGAAAGAGCGACCCTTACCATGCGACCAGTGGTGCG
CTGAGCCCTGCCAAAGACTGTGGGTCTCAAAAATATGCTTATTTCAATGGCTGCTCCTCACCAACCGCTC
CCCTCTCGCCTATGTCTCCTCCTGGGTACAAGCTGGTTACTGGCGACAGAAACAATTCTTCTTGCCGCAA
TTACAACAAGCAAGCAAGTGAGCAAAACTGGGCTAATTACAGTGCAGAACAAAATCGAATGGGGCAGGCG
GGAAGCACCATCTCTAACTCCCATGCACAGCCTTTTGATTTCCCCGATGATAACCAGAATTCTAAAAAAC
TAGCTGCTGGACATGAATTACAGCCACTAGCCATTGTGGACCAGCGACCTTCAAGCAGAGCCAGCAGTCG
TGCCAGCAGCAGACCTCGGCCTGATGACCTGGAGATCTAGTACCCAGCTTTCTTGTACAAAGTGGTTGAT
ATCGAATTCCTGCAGCCCGGGGGATCCGCCCCTCTCCCTCCCCCCCCCCTAACGTTACTGGCCGAAGCCG
CTTGGAATAAGGCCGGTGTGCGTTTGTCTATATGTTATTTTCCACCATATTGCCGTCTTTTGGCAATGTG
AGGGCCCGGAAACCTGGCCCTGTCTTCTTGACGAGCATTCCTAGGGGTCTTTCCCCTCTCGCCAAAGGAA
TGCAAGGTCTGTTGAATGTCGTGAAGGAAGCAGTTCCTCTGGAAGCTTCTTGAAGACAAACAACGTCTGT
AGCGACCCTTTGCAGGCAGCGGAACCCCCCACCTGGCGACAGGTGCCTCTGCGGCCAAAAGCCACGTGTA
TAAGATACACCTGCAAAGGCGGCACAACCCCAGTGCCACGTTGTGAGTTGGATAGTTGTGGAAAGAGTCA
AATGGCTCTCCTCAAGCGTATTCAACAAGGGGCTGAAGGATGCCCAGAAGGTACCCCATTGTATGGGATC
TGATCTGGGGCCTCGGTGCACATGCTTTACATGTGTTTAGTCGAGGTTAAAAAAACGTCTAGGCCCCCCG
AACCACGGGGACGTGGTTTTCCTTTGAAAAACACGATGATAATATGGCCACAACCATGGTGAGCAAGGGC
GAGGAGCTGTTCACCGGGGTGGTGCCCATCCTGGTCGAGCTGGACGGCGACGTAAACGGCCACAAGTTCA
GCGTGTCCGGCGAGGGCGAGGGCGATGCCACCTACGGCAAGCTGACCCTGAAGTTCATCTGCACCACCGG
CAAGCTGCCCGTGCCCTGGCCCACCCTCGTGACCACCCTGACCTACGGCGTGCAGTGCTTCAGCCGCTAC
CCCGACCACATGAAGCAGCACGACTTCTTCAAGTCCGCCATGCCCGAAGGCTACGTCCAGGAGCGCACCA
TCTTCTTCAAGGACGACGGCAACTACAAGACCCGCGCCGAGGTGAAGTTCGAGGGCGACACCCTGGTGAA
CCGCATCGAGCTGAAGGGCATCGACTTCAAGGAGGACGGCAACATCCTGGGGCACAAGCTGGAGTACAAC
TACAACAGCCACAACGTCTATATCATGGCCGACAAGCAGAAGAACGGCATCAAGGTGAACTTCAAGATCC
GCCACAACATCGAGGACGGCAGCGTGCAGCTCGCCGACCACTACCAGCAGAACACCCCCATCGGCGACGG
CCCCGTGCTGCTGCCCGACAACCACTACCTGAGCACCCAGTCCGCCCTGAGCAAAGACCCCAACGAGAAG
CGCGATCACATGGTCCTGCTGGAGTTCGTGACCGCCGCCGGGATCACTCTCGGCATGGACGAGCTGTACA
AGTAAAGCGGCCGCCTCGGCCAAACATCGATAAAATAAAAGATTTTATTTAGTCTCCAGAAAAAGGGGGG
AATGAAAGACCCCACCTGTAGGTTTGGCAAGCTAGCTTAAGTAACGCCATTTTGCAAGGCATGGAAAAAT
ACATAACTGAGAATAGAGAAGTTCAGATCAAGGTCAGGAACAGATGGAACAGCTGAATATGGGCCAAACA
GGATATCTGTGGTAAGCAGTTCCTGCCCCGGCTCAGGGCCAAGAACAGATGGAACAGCTGAATATGGGCC
AAACAGGATATCTGTGGTAAGCAGTTCCTGCCCCGGCTCAGGGCCAAGAACAGATGGTCCCCAGATGCGG
TCCAGCCCTCAGCAGTTTCTAGAGAACCATCAGATGTTTCCAGGGTGCCCCAAGGACCTGAAATGACCCT
GTGCCTTATTTGAACTAACCAATCAGTTCGCTTCTCGCTTCTGTTCGCGCGCTTCTGCTCCCCGAGCTCA
ATAAAAGAGCCCACAACCCCTCACTCGGGGCGCCAGTCCTCCGATTGACTGAGTCGCCCGGGTACCCGTG
TATCCAATAAACCCTCTTGCAGTTGCATCCGACTTGTGGTCTCGCTGTTCCTTGGGAGGGTCTCCTCTGA
GTGATTGACTACCCGTCAGCGGGGGTCTTTCATTTGGGGGCTCGTCCGGGATCGGGAGACCCCTGCCCAG
GGACCACCGACCCACCACCGGGAGGTAAGCTGGCTGCCTCGCGCGTTTCGGTGATGACGGTGAAAACCTC
TGACACATGCAGCTCCCGGAGACGGTCACAGCTTGTCTGTAAGCGGATGCCGGGAGCAGACAAGCCCGTC
AGGGCGCGTCAGCGGGTGTTGGCGGGTGTCGGGGCGCAGCCATGACCCAGTCACGTAGCGATAGCGGAGT
GTACTGATAACTTCGTATAATGTATGCTATACGAAGTTATTAGGTCTGAAGAGGAGTTTACGTCCAGCCA
AGCTAGGGCCGCGATCCGGAACCCTTAATATAACTTCGTATAATGTATGCTATACGAAGTTATCAGTACT
GGCTTAACTATGCGGCATCAGAGCAGATTGTACTGAGAGTGCACCATATGCGGTGTGAAATACCGCACAG
ATGCGTAAGGAGAAAATACCGCATCAGGCGCTCTTCCGCTTCCTCGCTCACTGACTCGCTGCGCTCGGTC
GTTCGGCTGCGGCGAGCGGTATCAGCTCACTCAAAGGCGGTAATACGGTTATCCACAGAATCAGGGGATA
ACGCAGGAAAGAACATGTGAGCAAAAGGCCAGCAAAAGGCCAGGAACCGTAAAAAGGCCGCGTTGCTGGC
GTTTTTCCATAGGCTCCGCCCCCCTGACGAGCATCACAAAAATCGACGCTCAAGTCAGAGGTGGCGAAAC
CCGACAGGACTATAAAGATACCAGGCGTTTCCCCCTGGAAGCTCCCTCGTGCGCTCTCCTGTTCCGACCC
TGCCGCTTACCGGATACCTGTCCGCCTTTCTCCCTTCGGGAAGCGTGGCGCTTTCTCATAGCTCACGCTG
TAGGTATCTCAGTTCGGTGTAGGTCGTTCGCTCCAAGCTGGGCTGTGTGCACGAACCCCCCGTTCAGCCC
GACCGCTGCGCCTTATCCGGTAACTATCGTCTTGAGTCCAACCCGGTAAGACACGACTTATCGCCACTGG
CAGCAGCCACTGGTAACAGGATTAGCAGAGCGAGGTATGTAGGCGGTGCTACAGAGTTCTTGAAGTGGTG
GCCTAACTACGGCTACACTAGAAGGACAGTATTTGGTATCTGCGCTCTGCTGAAGCCAGTTACCTTCGGA
AAAAGAGTTGGTAGCTCTTGATCCGGCAAACAAACCACCGCTGGTAGCGGTGGTTTTTTTGTTTGCAAGC
AGCAGATTACGCGCAGAAAAAAAGGATCTCAAGAAGATCCTTTGATCTTTTCTACGGGGTCTGACGCTCA
GTGGAACGAAAACTCACGTTAAGGGATTTTGGTCATGAGATTATCAAAAAGGATCTTCACCTAGATCCTT
TTAAATTAAAAATGAAGTTTTAAATCAATCTAAAGTATATATGAGTAAACTTGGTCTGACAGTTACCAAT
GCTTAATCAGTGAGGCACCTATCTCAGCGATCTGTCTATTTCGTTCATCCATAGTTGCCTGACTCCCCGT
CGTGTAGATAACTACGATACGGGAGGGCTTACCATCTGGCCCCAGTGCTGCAATGATACCGCGAGACCCA
CGCTCACCGGCTCCAGATTTATCAGCAATAAACCAGCCAGCCGGAAGGGCCGAGCGCAGAAGTGGTCCTG
CAACTTTATCCGCCTCCATCCAGTCTATTAATTGTTGCCGGGAAGCTAGAGTAAGTAGTTCGCCAGTTAA
TAGTTTGCGCAACGTTGTTGCCATTGCTGCAGGCATCGTGGTGTCACGCTCGTCGTTTGGTATGGCTTCA
TTCAGCTCCGGTTCCCAACGATCAAGGCGAGTTACATGATCCCCCATGTTGTGCAAAAAAGCGGTTAGCT
CCTTCGGTCCTCCGATCGTTGTCAGAAGTAAGTTGGCCGCAGTGTTATCACTCATGGTTATGGCAGCACT
GCATAATTCTCTTACTGTCATGCCATCCGTAAGATGCTTTTCTGTGACTGGTGAGTACTCAACCAAGTCA
TTCTGAGAATAGTGTATGCGGCGACCGAGTTGCTCTTGCCCGGCGTCAACACGGGATAATACCGCGCCAC
ATAGCAGAACTTTAAAAGTGCTCATCATTGGAAAACGTTCTTCGGGGCGAAAACTCTCAAGGATCTTACC
GCTGTTGAGATCCAGTTCGATGTAACCCACTCGTGCACCCAACTGATCTTCAGCATCTTTTACTTTCACC
AGCGTTTCTGGGTGAGCAAAAACAGGAAGGCAAAATGCCGCAAAAAAGGGAATAAGGGCGACACGGAAAT
GTTGAATACTCATACTCTTCCTTTTTCAATATTATTGAAGCATTTATCAGGGTTATTGTCTCATGAGCGG
ATACATATTTGAATGTATTTAGAAAAATAAACAAATAGGGGTTCCGCGCACATTTCCCCGAAAAGTGCCA
CCTGACGTCTAAGAAACCATTATTATCATGACATTAACCTATAAAAATAGGCGTATCACGAGGCCCTTTC
GTCTTCAAGAATTGCTAGCAATTGCTAGCAATTGCTAGCAATTCATACCAGATCACCGAAAACTGTCCTC
CAAATGTGTCCCCCTCACACTCCCAAATTCGCGGGCTTCTGCCTCTTAGACCACTCTACCCTATTCCCCA
CACTCACCGGAGCCAAAGCCGCGGCCCTTCCGTTTCTTTGCT
