>Addgene plasmid #65438 | pLPCX-Cx43-FS-IRES-GFP | addgene partial sequence | sequence record 114384 | CMV-F 5'-CGCAAATGGGCGGTAGGCGTG-3'
CTATATAAGCAGAGCTGGTTTAGTGAACCGTCAGATCCGCTAGCGCTACCGGACTCAGATCTCGAGGTCG
ACGGTATCGATAAGCTTGATATCAACAAGTTTGTACAAAAAAGCAGGCTTCATGGGTGACTGGAGCGCCT
TAGGCAAACTCCTTGCAAGGTTCAAGCCTACTCAACTGCTGGAGGGAAGGTGTGGCTGTCAGTACTTTTC
ATTTTCCGAATCCTGCTGCTGGGGACAGCGGTTGAGTCAGCCTGGGGAGATGAGCAGTCTGCCTTTCGTT
GTAACACTCAGCAACCTGGTTGTGAAAATGTCTGCTATGACAAGTCTTTCCCAATCTCTCATGTGCGCTT
CTGGGTCCTGCAGATCATATTTGTGTCTGTACCCACACTCTTGTACCTGGCTCATGTGTTCTATGTGATG
CGAAAGGAAGAGAAACTGAACAAGAAAGAGGAAGAACTCAAGGTTGCCCAAACTGATGGTGTCAATGTGG
ACATGCACTTGAAGCAGATTGAGATAAAGAAGTTCAAGTACGGTATTGAAGAGCATGGTAAGGTGAAAAT
GCGAGGGGGGTTGCTGCGAACCTACATCATCAGTATCCTCTTCAAGTCTATCTTTGAGGTGGCCTTCTTG
CTGATCCAGTGGTACATCTATGGATTCAGCTTGAGTGCTGTTTACACTTGCAAAAGAGATCCCTGCCCAC
ATCAGGTGGACTGTTTCCTCTCTCGCCCCACGGAGAAAACCATCTTCATCATCTTCATGCTGGTGGTGTC
CTTGGTGTCCCTGGCCTTGAATATCATTGAACTCTTCTATGTTTTCTTCAAGGGCGTTAAGGATCGGGTT
AAGGGAAAGAGCGACCCTTACCATGCGACCAGTGGTGCGCTGAGCCCTGCCAAAGACTGTGGGTCTCAAA
AATAT
