>Addgene plasmid #65438 | pLPCX-Cx43-FS-IRES-GFP | addgene partial sequence | sequence record 114395 | IRES-F 5'-TGGCTCTCCTCAAGCGTATT-3'
CCAGAAGGTACCCCATTGTATGGGATCTGATCTGGGGCCTCGGTACACATGCTTTACATGTGTTTAGTCG
AGGTTAAAAAAACGTCTAGGCCCCCCGAACCACGGGGACGTGGTTTTCCTTTGAAAAACACGATGATAAT
ATGGCCACAACCATGGTGAGCAAGGGCGAGGAGCTGTTCACCGGGGTGGTGCCCATCCTGGTCGAGCTGG
ACGGCGACGTAAACGGCCACAAGTTCAGCGTGTCCGGCGAGGGCGAGGGCGATGCCACCTACGGCAAGCT
GACCCTGAAGTTCATCTGCACCACCGGCAAGCTGCCCGTGCCCTGGCCCACCCTCGTGACCACCCTGACC
TACGGCGTGCAGTGCTTCAGCCGCTACCCCGACCACATGAAGCAGCACGACTTCTTCAAGTCCGCCATGC
CCGAAGGCTACGTCCAGGAGCGCACCATCTTCTTCAAGGACGACGGCAACTACAAGACCCGCGCCGAGGT
GAAGTTCGAGGGCGACACCCTGGTGAACCGCATCGAGCTGAAGGGCATCGACTTCAAGGAGGACGGCAAC
ATCCTGGGGCACAAGCTGGAGTACAACTACAACAGCCACAACGTCTATATCATGGCCGACAAGCAGAAGA
ACGGCATCAAGGTGAACTTCAAGATCCGCCACAACATCGAGGACGGCAGCGTGCAGCTCGCCGACCACTA
CCAGCAGAACACCCCCATCGGCGACGGCCCCGTGCTGCTGCCCGACAACCACTACCTGAGCACCCAGTCC
GCCCTGAGCAAAGACCCCAACGAGAAGCGCGATCACATGGTCCTGCTGGAGTTCGTGACCGCCGCCGGGA
TCACTCTCGGCATGGACGAGCTGTACAAGTAAAGCGGCCGCCTCGGCCAAACATCGATAAAATAAAAGAT
TTTATTTAGTCTCCAGAAAAAGGGGGGAATGAAAGACCCCACCTGTAGGTTTGGCAAGCTAGCTTAAGTA
ACGCCATTTTGCAAGGCATGGAAA
