>Addgene plasmid #65438 | pLPCX-Cx43-FS-IRES-GFP | addgene partial sequence | sequence record 114399 | pCDH-rev 5'-GCATTCCTTTGGCGAGAG-3'
CCAGGTTTCCGGGCCCTCACATTGCCAAAAGACGGCAATATGGTGGAAAATAACATATAGACAAACGCAC
ACCGGCCTTATTCCAAGCGGCTTCGGCCAGTAACGTTAGGGGGGGGGGAGGGAGAGGGGCGGATCCCCCG
GGCTGCAGGAATTCGATATCAACCACTTTGTACAAGAAAGCTGGGTACTAGATCTCCAGGTCATCAGGCC
GAGGTCTGCTGCTGGCACGACTGCTGGCTCTGCTTGAAGGTCGCTGGTCCACAATGGCTAGTGGCTGTAA
TTCATGTCCAGCAGCTAGTTTTTTTGAATTCTGGTTATCATCGGGGAAATCAAAAGGCTGTGCATGGGAG
TTAGAGATGGTGCTTCCCGCCTGCCCCATTCGATTTTGTTCTGCACTGTAATTAGCCCAGTTTTGCTCAC
TTGCTTGCTTGTTGTAATTGCGGCAAGAAGAATTGTTTCTGTCGCCAGTAACCAGCTTGTACCCAGGAGG
AGACATAGGCGAGAGGGGAGCGGTTGGTGAGGAGCAGCCATTGAAATAAGCATATTTTTGAGACCCACAG
TCTTTGGCAGGGCTCAGCGCACCACTGGTCGCATGGTAAGGGTCGCTCTTTCCCTTAACCCGATCCTTAA
CGCCCTTGAAGAAAACATAGAAGAGTTCAATGATATTCAAGGCCAGGGACACCAAGGACACCACCAGCAT
GAAGATGATGAAGATGGTTTTCTCCGTGGGGCGAGAGAGGAAACAGTCCACCTGATGTGGGCAGGGATCT
CTTTTGCAAGTGTAAACAGCACTCAAGCTGAATCCATAGATGTACCACTGGATCAGCAAGAAGGCCACCT
CAA
